>Addgene plasmid #63802 | pAWG-dCas9-VPR | addgene partial sequence | sequence record 109377 | C-ter-GFP 5'-CTCCTCGCCCTTGCTCAC-3'
AGAAGCTGGGTTTCAAACAGAGATGTGTCGAAGATGGACAGTCCTGTGCTGATATGCATGGCATGCAAGA
GGCACTCGTCGTTCAGGAAGGTATCCAGAATCTCGTTCAATTCCGGGGTCAGGGGTGAGTCCAGGTTCAG
ATCCTCGGTCATGGACTCAAGTGTGGTTGTCAGCTCATCCAGATGGCCCCTTGGGGGCGGATGGGAAAGG
TCCATTTGGCCACAGATTGCAGCCTCTTCCTTCTGGGGAATCACAGTATCGGCCATCTCCCGAAGGGCTT
TGACAGCCTGGCTCGTCTCTTCATCGGGATCCTCCAACAGGTGACTGGCCTCGGGAGTCACTGCGGGCGC
TGGATCCAGTGGCTGAGGGACTGGTGCCGGGGTCAGTGACCCGACTGGCTCATGTACTGGACCGGTTGGT
GTTGGTGCGAGGCTGGCGGGGAGTGGGCGGTTGGCCCATGGACTTCCTGGAGGATGAAATGGCCGGATTC
GTTTTGGCTGGCACACCTCGCGGCCCTCAAACACGTCACTAATAGCGGAGCCGGCCTCAGGCTTCGGCAA
AAACATCCCTTCCCTGGAATCCCGAGATCCCGATCCGCTACCCAGCAGTGCGGAGAAGTCCATGTCGGCG
ATAGAGCTGAAGTCCTCGTCGCCAGACAGCAGTCCATTAGGCAGGCCTGGTGCTCCCAGAGGGGCAGGAG
CTGGATCAGGAGGCCTCTGAGCGCCTGTCACGAGCCGGGTGATGGCCTCGGGGTATTCCATCAGCATGGG
CTCGGTGGTGTGAGGGGCCACAGGGATGCCCTGGTTCAGCAGCTGCTGGAACTCGCTGTT
