>Addgene plasmid #63802 | pAWG-dCas9-VPR | addgene partial sequence | sequence record 109393 | C-ter-GFP 5'-CTCCTCGCCCTTGCTCAC-3'
AGAGATGTGTCGAAGATGGACAGTCCTGTGCTGATATGCATGGCATGCAAGAGGCACTCGTCGTTCAGGA
AGGTATCCAGAATCTCGTTCAATTCCGGGGTCAGGGGTGAGTCCAGGTTCAGATCCTCGGTCATGGACTC
AAGTGTGGTTGTCAGCTCATCCAGATGGCCCCTTGGGGGCGGATGGGAAAGGTCCATTTGGCCACAGATT
GCAGCCTCTTCCTTCTGGGGAATCACAGTATCGGCCATCTCCCGAAGGGCTTTGACAGCCTGGCTCGTCT
CTTCATCGGGATCCTCCAACAGGTGACTGGCCTCGGGAGTCACTGCGGGCGCTGGATCCAGTGGCTGAGG
GACTGGTGCCGGGGTCAGTGACCCGACTGGCTCATGTACTGGACCGGTTGGTGTTGGTGCGAGGCTGGCG
GGGAGTGGGCGGTTGGCCCATGGACTTCCTGGAGGATGAAATGGCCGGATTCGTTTTGGCTGGCACACCT
CGCGGCCCTCAAACACGTCACTAATAGCGGAGCCGGCCTCAGGCTTCGGCAAAAACATCCCTTCCCTGGA
ATCCCGAGATCCCGATCCGCTACCCAGCAGTGCGGAGAAGTCCATGTCGGCGATAGAGCTGAAGTCCTCG
TCGCCAGACAGCAGTCCATTAGGCAGGCCTGGTGCTCCCAGAGGGGCAGGAG
