>Addgene plasmid #63802 | pAWG-dCas9-VPR | addgene partial sequence | sequence record 112343 | hSpCas9-R1 5'-CGCTCGTGCTTCTTATCCTC-3'
GTCATCCACCTTAGCCATCTCATTACTAAAGATCTCCTGCAGGTAGCAGATCCGATTCTTTCTGCGGGTA
TATCTGCGCCGTGCTGTTCTTTTGAGCCGCGTGGCTTCGGCCGTCTCCCCGGAGTCGAACAGGAGGGCGC
CAATGAGGTTCTTCTTTATGCTGTGGCGATCGGTATTGCCCAGAACTTTGAATTTTTTGCTCGGCACCTT
GTACTCGTCCGTAATGACGGCCCAGCCGACGCTGTTTGTGCCGATAGCGAGCCCAATGGAGTACTTCTTG
TCCATTTTGTAGCCTGCTTTTTTGTACAAACTTGTCGATATCTGGATCCGGGGTCTCTGGATTAGACGAC
TGCTGGCTGATGGAGCGGCTTTGTGTCGGGAGGAGTATCCACACAGCACAAGAACTCAAACGGTAGTGAT
ATGAAAACTGGTCCCGCAGCCCGTTTTATAAAGCCCGCTTAGCGCTAAAACCTTATCAGCCGCAATGCTC
TCCGCTCTCAAGTCGCGTTCAAAACTTTTACCATATATGGGTATGAATTGTTCGCCGATTGGGTTTTCAT
TTACGGAGAATTTCCTCCGCAACTGGGTGTTCGTGCTTGTGTGTGTCTTGTATATCGCCATGAAGAGTGT
ACTTCCATGGGTCCTATCAGTTGCGGCATGTGATTCAATTTGGGGGTTACTCATATTCGATACTTCAGCT
GGTTATCTTTATGCTGTGATGGTCACGGTGCTTTTACACATTTTTTCCCCAACTACTCATTGTATGCCAA
AACATACATATGTACATGTGTTTATAGTGGGTTTATTAGTAATGT
