>Addgene plasmid #63802 | pAWG-dCas9-VPR | addgene partial sequence | sequence record 112347 | AC5 5'-ACACAAAGCCGCTCCATCAG-3'
AAAAAAGCAGGCTACAAAATGGACAAGAAGTACTCCATTGGGCTCGCTATCGGCACAAACAGCGTCGGCT
GGGCCGTCATTACGGACGAGTACAAGGTGCCGAGCAAAAAATTCAAAGTTCTGGGCAATACCGATCGCCA
CAGCATAAAGAAGAACCTCATTGGCGCCCTCCTGTTCGACTCCGGGGAGACGGCCGAAGCCACGCGGCTC
AAAAGAACAGCACGGCGCAGATATACCCGCAGAAAGAATCGGATCTGCTACCTGCAGGAGATCTTTAGTA
ATGAGATGGCTAAGGTGGATGACTCTTTCTTCCATAGGCTGGAGGAGTCCTTTTTGGTGGAGGAGGATAA
AAAGCACGAGCGCCACCCAATCTTTGGCAATATCGTGGACGAGGTGGCGTACCATGAAAAGTACCCAACC
ATATATCATCTGAGGAAGAAGCTTGTAGACAGTACTGATAAGGCTGACTTGCGGTTGATCTATCTCGCGC
TGGCGCATATGATCAAATTTCGGGGACACTTCCTCATCGAGGGGGACCTGAACCCAGACAACAGCGATGT
CGATAAACTCTTTATCCAACTGGTTCAGACTTACAATCAGCTTTTCGAAGAGAACCCGATCAACGCATCC
GGAGTTGACGCCAAAGCAATCCTGAGCGCTAGGCTGTCCAAATCCCGGCGGCTCGAAAACCTCATCGCAC
AGCTCCCTGGGGAGAAGAAGAACGGCCTGTTTGGTAATCTTATCGCCCTG
