[The description below was written by a language model from this plasmid's Addgene catalogue record.]
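Description:
pAWG-dCas9-VPR is an insect expression plasmid built on the pAWG backbone, a Gateway destination vector for Drosophila, into which the insert was introduced by Gateway cloning. It is propagated in E. coli under ampicillin selection. The record does not state the origin of replication or copy number, and no feature table is provided, so finer details of the backbone cannot be confirmed here.

The payload is a 5,733 bp insert encoding nuclease-dead Streptococcus pyogenes Cas9 (SP-dCas9) fused at its C-terminus to the tripartite VPR activator, which joins three transcriptional activation domains in series: VP64, p65 and Rta. Expression is driven by the act5c (actin 5C) promoter, a strong constitutive promoter commonly used in fly cells. When co-expressed with a guide RNA supplied separately, dCas9 binds the targeted DNA without cutting it, and the VPR module recruits the transcriptional machinery to switch on nearby genes.

Two depositor notes matter. First, an eGFP coding sequence lies downstream of the insert, but a stop codon sits between dCas9-VPR and eGFP, so no GFP fusion protein is made and fluorescence cannot be used to report expression. Second, the Cas9 sequence is recorded as carrying D839A and N863A mutations, which the depositor states should not affect function. The record does not list the other inactivating substitutions.

The construct is intended for CRISPR-based, programmable activation of endogenous or reporter genes in Drosophila systems, as part of a synthetic biology toolkit for Cas9-mediated transcriptional programming.
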