Addgene plasmid #63802: pAWG-dCas9-VPR
Purpose: SP-dCas9 with VP64-p65-Rta (VPR) fused to it's C-terminus; drosophila vector
Depositing lab: George Church. Depositing organization: Harvard University. Publication: Highly efficient Cas9-mediated transcriptional programming. Chavez A, Scheiman J, Vora S, Pruitt BW, Tuttle M, P R Iyer E, Lin S, Kiani S, Guzman CD, Wiegand DJ, Ter-Ovanesyan D, Braff JL, Davidsohn N, Housden BE, Perrimon N, Weiss R, Aach J, Collins JJ, Church GM. Nat Methods. 2015 Mar 2. doi: 10.1038/nmeth.3312. PubMed 25730490.
Backbone
  Vector backbone: pAWG
  Vector type: Insect Expression, CRISPR, Synthetic Biology
Growth in bacteria
  Bacterial resistance: Ampicillin, 100 μg/mL
  Growth temperature: 37°C
  Growth strain: DH5alpha
  Copy number: Unknown
Gene/Insert
  Gene/Insert name: SP-dCas9-VPR (alt name: VP64-p65-Rta)
  Species: D. melanogaster (fly)
  Insert size (bp): 5733
  Promoter: act5c
  Tag / fusion protein: VPR (VP64-p65-Rta) (C terminal on insert)
  Cloning method: Gateway Cloning
  Sequencing primers: 5′ ATCGGCGAACAATTCATACC
Terms and licenses: Academic/Nonprofit Terms; Industry Terms: Not Available to Industry
Depositor comments: Please note that this plasmid contains a stop codon between dCas9-VPR and eGFP and does NOT produce a GFP fusion protein. Cas9 contains D839A and N863A mutations. Depositor states that these mutations should not affect function.
How to cite: pAWG-dCas9-VPR was a gift from George Church (Addgene plasmid # 63802 ; http://n2t.net/addgene:63802 ; RRID:Addgene_63802)
